Addgene plasmid #195876: SPOCK1_23-439_HisN_AviC
Purpose: Baculovirus expression for structure determination; may not be full ORF
Depositing lab: Cheryl Arrowsmith. Depositing organization: University of Toronto.
Backbone
  Vector backbone: pFHMSP-AviC-LIC-N
  Backbone manufacturer: pFHMSP-LIC-N (Plasmid #26095)
  Vector type: pFHMSP-AviC-LIC-N, Baculovirus Expression
Growth in bacteria
  Bacterial resistance: Ampicillin, 100 μg/mL
  Growth temperature: 37°C
  Growth strain: DH5alpha
  Copy number: High Copy
Gene/Insert
  Gene/Insert name: SPOCK1
  Species: H. sapiens (human)
  Insert size (bp): 1251
  Entrez Gene: SPOCK1 (a.k.a. SPOCK, TESTICAN, TIC1)
  Promoter: Polyhedrin
  Cloning method: Ligation Independent Cloning
  Sequencing primers: 5′ pFBOH-fwd (5'-CCGGATTATTCATACCGTCCCACCA-3'); 3′ pFBOH-rev (5'-CTGATTATGATCCTCTAGTACTTCT-3')
Terms and licenses: Academic/Nonprofit Terms; Industry Terms: Not Available to Industry
Depositor comments: SGC structures for NIH Treat-AD Project
How to cite: SPOCK1_23-439_HisN_AviC was a gift from Cheryl Arrowsmith (Addgene plasmid # 195876 ; http://n2t.net/addgene:195876 ; RRID:Addgene_195876)
