[The description below was written by a language model from this plasmid's Addgene catalogue record and pLannotate feature annotations shown in this document.]
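Description:
SPOCK1_23-439_HisN_AviC is a baculovirus transfer (donor) plasmid built on pFHMSP-AviC-LIC-N, a derivative of pFHMSP-LIC-N, for secreted expression of a human SPOCK1 (testican-1) fragment in insect cells. It is maintained in E. coli as a high-copy plasmid through a ColE1/pUC-type origin with ampicillin resistance, and also carries an f1 origin. The expression cassette lies between the Tn7R and Tn7L ends of a mini-Tn7 element together with a gentamicin resistance gene driven by the integron Pc promoter. This arrangement is characteristic of systems in which the cassette is moved by Tn7 transposition into a baculovirus bacmid propagated in E. coli, from which recombinant virus is then produced.

Within the transposable segment, the late polyhedrin promoter drives an open reading frame that begins with the honeybee melittin signal sequence, which directs the product into the secretory pathway. This is followed by an N-terminal His tag, a TEV protease cleavage site for tag removal, and the 1,251 bp SPOCK1 insert introduced by ligation-independent cloning. The construct name indicates residues 23 to 439, and the record cautions that this may not be the full open reading frame. The name and backbone also imply a C-terminal Avi tag for site-specific biotinylation, but this element was not annotated in the feature table. An SV40 polyadenylation signal, with an adjoining remnant of large T antigen sequence, terminates the transcript. The plasmid was deposited for protein production for structure determination, as part of a structural genomics effort linked to an Alzheimer's disease target programme.
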