Features (pLannotate 1.2.2; 18 found; start..end, strand, type, name):
     81..97      +  CDS            lacZα (fragment): LacZα fragment of β-galactosidase; lacZ fragment
    102..556     +  rep_origin     f1 ori (sequence partly withheld): f1 bacteriophage origin of replication; arrow indicates direction of (+) strand synthesis
    582..686     +  promoter       AmpR promoter: bla
    687..1547    +  CDS            AmpR: β-lactamase; bla; confers resistance to ampicillin, carbenicillin, and related antibiotics
   1718..2306    +  rep_origin     ori: high-copy-number ColE1/pMB1/pBR322/pUC origin of replication
   2492..2543    -  misc_feature   bom (fragment): basis of mobility region from pBR322
   2611..2835    -  mobile_element Tn7R: mini-Tn7 element (right end of the Tn7 transposon) Tn7
   2902..3435    -  CDS            GmR: gentamycin acetyltransferase; aacC1; confers resistance to gentamycin
   3624..3652    -  promoter       Pc promoter: intI1 (promoter lies within the coding sequence); class 1 integron promoter
   3630..3977    -  CDS            YPR2_ECOLX (fragment): Protein predicted: Swiss-Prot protein existence level 4. From Escherichia coli.
   4004..4095    +  promoter       polyhedrin promoter: polh from Autographa californica; promoter for the baculovirus polyhedrin gene
   4150..4211    +  sig_peptide    melittin signal sequence: signal sequence from honeybee melittin
   4225..4242    +  CDS            7xHis (fragment): 6xHis affinity tag
   4264..4284    +  CDS            TEV site: tobacco etch virus (TEV) protease recognition and cleavage site
   4294..5544    +  CDS            SPOCK1 (fragment): TICN1_HUMAN - Also known as SPOCK, TIC1, TICN1. Experimental evidence at protein level: Swiss-Prot protein existence level 1. May play a role in cell-cell and cell-matrix interactions. May contribute to various neuronal mechanisms in the central nervous system. From Homo sapiens (Human).
   5636..5719    +  CDS            large T antigen (fragment): large T antigen from SV40 (simian virus 40)
   5742..5876    +  polyA_signal   SV40 poly(A) signal: SV40 polyadenylation signal
   5905..6070    -  mobile_element Tn7L: mini-Tn7 element (left end of the Tn7 transposon) Tn7
>Addgene plasmid #195876 | SPOCK1_23-439_HisN_AviC | addgene full sequence | sequence record 387253 | Addgene NGS Result
TTCTCTGTCACAGAATGAAAATTTTTCTGTCATCTCTTCGTTATTAATGTTTGTAATTGACTGAATATCA
ACGCTTATTTGCAGCCTGAATGGCGAATGGG
[124 nt withheld, positions 102-225]
C
[91 nt withheld, positions 227-317]
A
[49 nt withheld, positions 319-367]
CCTTTGACGTTGGAGTCCACGTTCTT
[37 nt withheld, positions 394-430]
ACCCTATCTCGGTCTATTCTTTTGATTTATAAGGGATTTTGCCGATTTCGGCCTATTGGTTAAAAAATGA
GCTGATTTAACAAAAATTTAACGCGAATTTTAACAAAATATTAACGCTTACAATTTAGGTGGCACTTTTC
GGGGAAATGTGCGCGGAACCCCTATTTGTTTATTTTTCTAAATACATTCAAATATGTATCCGCTCATGAG
ACAATAACCCTGATAAATGCTTCAATAATATTGAAAAAGGAAGAGTATGAGTATTCAACATTTCCGTGTC
GCCCTTATTCCCTTTTTTGCGGCATTTTGCCTTCCTGTTTTTGCTCACCCAGAAACGCTGGTGAAAGTAA
AAGATGCTGAAGATCAGTTGGGTGCACGAGTGGGTTACATCGAACTGGATCTCAACAGCGGTAAGATCCT
TGAGAGTTTTCGCCCCGAAGAACGTTTTCCAATGATGAGCACTTTTAAAGTTCTGCTATGTGGCGCGGTA
TTATCCCGTATTGACGCCGGGCAAGAGCAACTCGGTCGCCGCATACACTATTCTCAGAATGACTTGGTTG
AGTACTCACCAGTCACAGAAAAGCATCTTACGGATGGCATGACAGTAAGAGAATTATGCAGTGCTGCCAT
AACCATGAGTGATAACACTGCGGCCAACTTACTTCTGACAACGATCGGAGGACCGAAGGAGCTAACCGCT
TTTTTGCACAACATGGGGGATCATGTAACTCGCCTTGATCGTTGGGAACCGGAGCTGAATGAAGCCATAC
CAAACGACGAGCGTGACACCACGATGCCTGTAGCAATGGCAACAACGTTGCGCAAACTATTAACTGGCGA
ACTACTTACTCTAGCTTCCCGGCAACAATTAATAGACTGGATGGAGGCGGATAAAGTTGCAGGACCACTT
CTGCGCTCGGCCCTTCCGGCTGGCTGGTTTATTGCTGATAAATCTGGAGCCGGTGAGCGTGGGTCTCGCG
GTATCATTGCAGCACTGGGGCCAGATGGTAAGCCCTCCCGTATCGTAGTTATCTACACGACGGGGAGTCA
GGCAACTATGGATGAACGAAATAGACAGATCGCTGAGATAGGTGCCTCACTGATTAAGCATTGGTAACTG
TCAGACCAAGTTTACTCATATATACTTTAGATTGATTTAAAACTTCATTTTTAATTTAAAAGGATCTAGG
TGAAGATCCTTTTTGATAATCTCATGACCAAAATCCCTTAACGTGAGTTTTCGTTCCACTGAGCGTCAGA
CCCCGTAGAAAAGATCAAAGGATCTTCTTGAGATCCTTTTTTTCTGCGCGTAATCTGCTGCTTGCAAACA
AAAAAACCACCGCTACCAGCGGTGGTTTGTTTGCCGGATCAAGAGCTACCAACTCTTTTTCCGAAGGTAA
CTGGCTTCAGCAGAGCGCAGATACCAAATACTGTTCTTCTAGTGTAGCCGTAGTTAGGCCACCACTTCAA
GAACTCTGTAGCACCGCCTACATACCTCGCTCTGCTAATCCTGTTACCAGTGGCTGCTGCCAGTGGCGAT
AAGTCGTGTCTTACCGGGTTGGACTCAAGACGATAGTTACCGGATAAGGCGCAGCGGTCGGGCTGAACGG
GGGGTTCGTGCACACAGCCCAGCTTGGAGCGAACGACCTACACCGAACTGAGATACCTACAGCGTGAGCT
ATGAGAAAGCGCCACGCTTCCCGAAGGGAGAAAGGCGGACAGGTATCCGGTAAGCGGCAGGGTCGGAACA
GGAGAGCGCACGAGGGAGCTTCCAGGGGGAAACGCCTGGTATCTTTATAGTCCTGTCGGGTTTCGCCACC
TCTGACTTGAGCGTCGATTTTTGTGATGCTCGTCAGGGGGGCGGAGCCTATGGAAAAACGCCAGCAACGC
GGCCTTTTTACGGTTCCTGGCCTTTTGCTGGCCTTTTGCTCACATGTTCTTTCCTGCGTTATCCCCTGAT
TCTGTGGATAACCGTATTACCGCCTTTGAGTGAGCTGATACCGCTCGCCGCAGCCGAACGACCGAGCGCA
GCGAGTCAGTGAGCGAGGAAGCGGAAGAGCGCCTGATGCGGTATTTTCTCCTTACGCATCTGTGCGGTAT
TTCACACCGCATAGACCAGCCGCGTAACCTGGCAAAATCGGTTACGGTTGAGTAATAAATGGATGCCCTG
CGTAAGCGGGTGTGGGCGGACAATAAAGTCTTAAACTGAACAAAATAGATCTAAACTATGACAATAAAGT
CTTAAACTAGACAGAATAGTTGTAAACTGAAATCAGTCCAGTTATGCTGTGAAAAAGCATACTGGACTTT
TGTTATGGCTAAAGCAAACTCTTCATTTTCTGAAGTGCAAATTGCCCGTCGTATTAAAGAGGGGCGTGGC
CAAGGGCATGGTAAAGACTATATTCGCGGCGTTGTGACAATTTACCGAACAACTCCGCGGCCGGGAAGCC
GATCTCGGCTTGAACGAATTGTTAGGTGGCGGTACTTGGGTCGATATCAAAGTGCATCACTTCTTCCCGT
ATGCCCAACTTTGTATAGAGAGCCACTGCGGGATCGTCACCGTAATCTGCTTGCACGTAGATCACATAAG
CACCAAGCGCGTTGGCCTCATGCTTGAGGAGATTGATGAGCGCGGTGGCAATGCCCTGCCTCCGGTGCTC
GCCGGAGACTGCGAGATCATAGATATAGATCTCACTACGCGGCTGCTCAAACTTGGGCAGAACGTAAGCC
GCGAGAGCGCCAACAACCGCTTCTTGGTCGAAGGCAGCAAGCGCGATGAATGTCTTACTACGGAGCAAGT
TCCCGAGGTAATCGGAGTCCGGCTGATGTTGGGAGTAGGTGGCTACGTCTCCGAACTCACGACCGAAAAG
ATCAAGAGCAGCCCGCATGGATTTGACTTGGTCAGGGCCGAGCCTACATGTGCGAATGATGCCCATACTT
GAGCCACCTAACTTTGTTTTAGGGCGACTGCCCTGCTGCGTAACATCGTTGCTGCTGCGTAACATCGTTG
CTGCTCCATAACATCAAACATCGACCCACGGCGTAACGCGCTTGCTGCTTGGATGCCCGAGGCATAGACT
GTACAAAAAAACAGTCATAACAAGCCATGAAAACCGCCACTGCGCCGTTACCACCGCTGCGTTCGGTCAA
GGTTCTGGACCAGTTGCGTGAGCGCATACGCTACTTGCATTACAGTTTACGAACCGAACAGGCTTATGTC
AACTGGGTTCGTGCCTTCATCCGTTTCCACGGTGTGCGTCACCCGGCAACCTTGGGCAGCAGCGAAGTCG
AGGCATTTCTGTCCTGGCTGGCGAACGAGCGCAAGGTTTCGGTCTCCACGCATCGTCAGGCATTGGCGGC
CTTGCTGTTCTTCTACGGCAAGGTGCTGTGCACGGATCTGCCCTGGCTTCAGGAGATCGGAAGACCTCGG
CCGTCGCGGCGCTTGCCGGTGGTGCTGACCCCGGATGAAGTGGTTCGCATCCTCGGTTTTCTGGAAGGCG
AGCATCGTTTGTTCGCCCAGGACTCTAGCTATAGTTCTAGTGGTTGGCTACGTATACTCCGGAATATTAA
TAGATCATGGAGATAATTAAAATGATAACCATCTCGCAAATAAATAAGTATTTTACTGTTTTCGTAACAG
TTTTGTAATAAAAAAACCTATAAATATTCCGGATTATTCATACCGTCCCACCATCGGGCGCGGATCTCGG
TCCGAAACCATGAAATTCTTAGTCAACGTTGCCCTTGTTTTTATGGTCGTATACATTTCTTACATCTATG
CGGCCGCTCCGGAACATCACCATCACCATCACGATTACGATATCCCAACGACCGAAAACCTGTATTTTCA
GGGCGCCATGGATCACCTGGACGCGCTCGCCGGAGGCGCGGGCCCCAACCACGGCAATTTCCTAGACAAT
GACCAGTGGCTGAGCACCGTCTCCCAGTACGACCGGGACAAGTACTGGAACCGCTTTCGAGACGATGATT
ATTTCAGAAACTGGAATCCCAACAAGCCCTTTGACCAAGCCCTGGACCCATCCAAGGACCCCTGCCTGAA
GGTAAAATGCAGCCCTCACAAAGTGTGTGTGACCCAGGACTACCAGACCGCCCTGTGTGTCAGCCGCAAG
CACCTGCTCCCCAGGCAAAAGAAGGGGAACGTGGCCCAGAAACACTGGGTTGGACCTTCGAATTTGGTCA
AGTGCAAGCCCTGTCCCGTGGCACAGTCAGCCATGGTCTGCGGCTCAGATGGCCACTCCTACACATCCAA
GTGCAAATTGGAGTTCCATGCTTGTTCTACTGGCAAAAGCCTCGCCACCCTCTGTGATGGGCCCTGTCCC
TGTCTCCCAGAGCCTGAGCCACCAAAGCACAAGGCAGAAAGGAGTGCCTGCACAGACAAGGAGTTGCGGA
ACCTTGCCTCCCGGCTGAAGGATTGGTTTGGAGCTCTCCACGAGGATGCGAACAGAGTCATCAAGCCCAC
CAGCTCCAACACAGCCCAAGGCAGGTTTGACACTAGCATCCTGCCCATCTGCAAGGACTCCCTGGGCTGG
ATGTTCAACAAGTTGGACATGAACTATGACCTCCTGCTTGACCCTTCAGAGATCAATGCCATCTACCTGG
ATAAGTACGAGCCCTGTATCAAGCCTCTTTTCAACTCGTGTGACTCCTTCAAGGATGGCAAGCTTTCTAA
CAATGAGTGGTGCTACTGCTTCCAGAAGCCTGGAGGTCTCCCTTGCCAGAATGAAATGAACAGAATTCAG
AAGCTGAGTAAGGGGAAAAGCCTGTTGGGGGCCTTCATACCTCGGTGTAATGAGGAGGGCTATTACAAAG
CCACACAGTGCCACGGCAGCACGGGGCAGTGCTGGTGTGTGGACAAATATGGGAATGAGTTGGCTGGCTC
CAGGAAACAGGGTGCTGTGAGCTGTGAAGAGGAGCAGGAAACCTCAGGGGATTTTGGCAGTGGTGGGTCC
GTGGTCCTGCTGGATGACCTAGAATATGAACGGGAGCTGGGACCAAAGGACAAAGAGGGGAAGCTGAGGG
TGCACACCCGAGCCGTGACAGAGGATGATGAGGATGAGGATGATGACAAAGAGGATGAGGTCGGGTACAT
ATGGTCGAGCAAGGGAGGTTATGGCTTGAACGACATATTCGAGGCCCAAAAAATTGAATGGCATGAGTGA
TGAAGCTTGTCGAGAAGTACTAGAGGATCATAATCAGCCATACCACATTTGTAGAGGTTTTACTTGCTTT
AAAAAACCTCCCACACCTCCCCCTGAACCTGAAACATAAAATGAATGCAATTGTTGTTGTTAACTTGTTT
ATTGCAGCTTATAATGGTTACAAATAAAGCAATAGCATCACAAATTTCACAAATAAAGCATTTTTTTCAC
TGCATTCTAGTTGTGGTTTGTCCAAACTCATCAATGTATCTTATCATGTCTGGATCTGATCACTGCTTGA
GCCTAGGAGATCCGAACCAGATAAGTGAAATCTAGTTCCAAACTATTTTGTCATTTTTAATTTTCGTATT
AGCTTACGACGCTACACCCAGTTCCCATCTATTTTGTCACTCTTCCCTAAATAATCCTTAAAAACTCCAT
TTCCACCCCTCCCAGTTCCCAACTATTTTGTCCGCCCACAGCGGGGCATTTTTCTTCCTGTTATGTTTTT
AATCAAACATCCTGCCAACTCCATGTGACAAACCGTCATCTTCGGCTACTTT
