>Addgene plasmid #195876 | SPOCK1_23-439_HisN_AviC | depositor partial sequence | sequence record 380026 | Insert Sequence
CACCTGGACGCGCTCGCCGGAGGCGCGGGCCCCAACCACGGCAATTTCCTAGACAATGACCAGTGGCTGA
GCACCGTCTCCCAGTACGACCGGGACAAGTACTGGAACCGCTTTCGAGACGATGATTATTTCAGAAACTG
GAATCCCAACAAGCCCTTTGACCAAGCCCTGGACCCATCCAAGGACCCCTGCCTGAAGGTAAAATGCAGC
CCTCACAAAGTGTGTGTGACCCAGGACTACCAGACCGCCCTGTGTGTCAGCCGCAAGCACCTGCTCCCCA
GGCAAAAGAAGGGGAACGTGGCCCAGAAACACTGGGTTGGACCTTCGAATTTGGTCAAGTGCAAGCCCTG
TCCCGTGGCACAGTCAGCCATGGTCTGCGGCTCAGATGGCCACTCCTACACATCCAAGTGCAAATTGGAG
TTCCATGCTTGTTCTACTGGCAAAAGCCTCGCCACCCTCTGTGATGGGCCCTGTCCCTGTCTCCCAGAGC
CTGAGCCACCAAAGCACAAGGCAGAAAGGAGTGCCTGCACAGACAAGGAGTTGCGGAACCTTGCCTCCCG
GCTGAAGGATTGGTTTGGAGCTCTCCACGAGGATGCGAACAGAGTCATCAAGCCCACCAGCTCCAACACA
GCCCAAGGCAGGTTTGACACTAGCATCCTGCCCATCTGCAAGGACTCCCTGGGCTGGATGTTCAACAAGT
TGGACATGAACTATGACCTCCTGCTTGACCCTTCAGAGATCAATGCCATCTACCTGGATAAGTACGAGCC
CTGTATCAAGCCTCTTTTCAACTCGTGTGACTCCTTCAAGGATGGCAAGCTTTCTAACAATGAGTGGTGC
TACTGCTTCCAGAAGCCTGGAGGTCTCCCTTGCCAGAATGAAATGAACAGAATTCAGAAGCTGAGTAAGG
GGAAAAGCCTGTTGGGGGCCTTCATACCTCGGTGTAATGAGGAGGGCTATTACAAAGCCACACAGTGCCA
CGGCAGCACGGGGCAGTGCTGGTGTGTGGACAAATATGGGAATGAGTTGGCTGGCTCCAGGAAACAGGGT
GCTGTGAGCTGTGAAGAGGAGCAGGAAACCTCAGGGGATTTTGGCAGTGGTGGGTCCGTGGTCCTGCTGG
ATGACCTAGAATATGAACGGGAGCTGGGACCAAAGGACAAAGAGGGGAAGCTGAGGGTGCACACCCGAGC
CGTGACAGAGGATGATGAGGATGAGGATGATGACAAAGAGGATGAGGTCGGGTACATATGG
